Addgene plasmid #86861: pBac{3XP3::EGFP, Pactin::Ptrsps}
Purpose: Expresses EGFP in eyes and ubiquitous expression of P-transposase
Depositing lab: David Stern. Depositing organization: HHMI, Janelia Research Campus. Publication: Genetic and Transgenic Reagents for Drosophila simulans, D. mauritiana, D. yakuba, D. santomea, and D. virilis. Stern DL, Crocker J, Ding Y, Frankel N, Kappes G, Kim E, Kuzmickas R, Lemire A, Mast JD, Picard S. G3 (Bethesda). 2017 Apr 3;7(4):1339-1347. doi: 10.1534/g3.116.038885. PubMed 28280212.
Backbone
  Vector backbone: pBac{3XP3-EGFPafm}
  Backbone manufacturer: Horn & Wimmer
  Backbone size w/o insert (bp): 6591
  Vector type: Insect Expression
Growth in bacteria
  Bacterial resistance: Ampicillin, 100 μg/mL
  Growth temperature: 37°C
  Growth strain: DH5alpha
  Copy number: Unknown
Gene/Insert
  Gene/Insert name: pACNNTNPII-S129A (alt name: P-element transposase-S129A variant)
  Species: D. melanogaster (fly)
Terms and licenses: Academic/Nonprofit Terms; Industry Terms: Not Available to Industry
How to cite: pBac{3XP3::EGFP, Pactin::Ptrsps} was a gift from David Stern (Addgene plasmid # 86861 ; http://n2t.net/addgene:86861 ; RRID:Addgene_86861)
