[The description below was written by a language model from this plasmid's Addgene catalogue record and pLannotate feature annotations shown in this document.]
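Description:
pBac{3XP3::EGFP, Pactin::Ptrsps} is a piggyBac-based insect transformation plasmid built on the pBac{3XP3-EGFPafm} backbone. Its purpose is to make Drosophila lines that carry a stable genomic source of P-element transposase. In bacteria it is maintained through a high-copy ColE1/pUC-type origin and selected with ampicillin via the β-lactamase gene. Remnants of pUC/pBR322 sequence (lac promoter/operator, lacZα, rop and bom fragments) are also annotated. The piggyBac terminal repeats themselves are not called in the feature table. The short FP25 and LEF-9 fragments of AcMNPV baculovirus origin are probably flanking sequence carried over from the original piggyBac clone, and they sit on either side of the payload region.

The payload comprises two expression units. The first is an EGFP reporter followed by an SV40 large T fragment and the SV40 polyadenylation signal. An hsp70 promoter fragment lies just upstream of EGFP across the circular junction. According to the plasmid name and stated purpose, this unit is driven by the 3XP3 eye-specific element, which is not separately annotated, so transformants can be recognised by green fluorescent eyes. The second unit places the Drosophila melanogaster actin 5C promoter upstream of the P-element transposase coding sequence, recorded as the S129A variant, for ubiquitous expression. No terminator for this unit is annotated.

Once integrated by piggyBac transposition, which needs a separately supplied piggyBac transposase, the cassette should provide a heritable transposase source for mobilising or integrating P-element constructs. The associated publication describes transgenic reagents for non-melanogaster species, including D. simulans, D. mauritiana, D. yakuba, D. santomea and D. virilis.
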