Features (pLannotate 1.2.2; 22 found; start..end, strand, type, name):
      1..720     +  CDS            EGFP: the original enhanced GFP (Yang et al., 1996) mammalian codon-optimized
    737..820     +  CDS            large T antigen (fragment): large T antigen from SV40 (simian virus 40)
    843..964     +  polyA_signal   SV40 poly(A) signal: SV40 polyadenylation signal
   1048..3557    +  promoter       Ac5 promoter: Drosophila melanogaster actin 5C promoter
   3566..3596    -  misc_feature   MCS (fragment): pBluescript multiple cloning site
   3598..5850    +  CDS            T: PELET_DROME - Experimental evidence at protein level: Swiss-Prot protein existence level 1. P-element transposase that specifically mediates transposition of P-elements. Mediates both; precise and imprecise excision. From Drosophila melanogaster (Fruit fly).
   6802..6942    +  CDS            FP (fragment): FP25_NPVAC - Experimental evidence at protein level: Swiss-Prot protein existence level 1. From Autographa californica nuclear polyhedrosis virus (AcMNPV).
   6935..6973    -  misc_feature   MCS (fragment): pUC18/19 multiple cloning site
   7004..7026    -  protein_bind   lac operator (fragment): The lac repressor binds to the lac operator to inhibit transcription in E. coli. This inhibition can be relieved by adding lactose or isopropyl-β-D-thiogalactopyranoside (IPTG). lac repressor encoded by lacI
   7030..7060    -  promoter       lac promoter: promoter for the E. coli lac operon
   7075..7096    -  protein_bind   CAP binding site: CAP binding activates transcription in the presence of cAMP. E. coli catabolite activator protein
   7109..7201    -  CDS            lacI (fragment): lac repressor; lacI; The lac repressor binds to the lac operator to inhibit transcription in E. coli. This inhibition can be relieved by adding lactose or isopropyl-β-D-thiogalactopyranoside (IPTG).
   7384..7972    -  rep_origin     ori: high-copy-number ColE1/pMB1/pBR322/pUC origin of replication
   8143..9003    -  CDS            AmpR: β-lactamase; bla; confers resistance to ampicillin, carbenicillin, and related antibiotics
   9004..9108    -  promoter       AmpR promoter: bla
   9203..9238    +  CDS            rop (fragment): Rop protein, which maintains plasmids at low copy number; rop
   9340..9439    +  misc_feature   bom (fragment): basis of mobility region from pBR322
   9445..9599    -  CDS            lacZα (fragment): LacZα fragment of β-galactosidase; lacZ fragment
   9603..10070   -  CDS            LEF-9 (fragment): LEF9_NPVAC - Experimental evidence at protein level: Swiss-Prot protein existence level 1. Component of the viral DNA-dependent RNA polymerase which is composed of four equimolar subunits of LEF-4, LEF-8, LEF-9, and p47. Plays an essential role in late and very late gene expression. From Autographa californica nuclear polyhedrosis virus (AcMNPV).
  10097..10300   +  CDS            FP (fragment): FP25_NPVAC - Experimental evidence at protein level: Swiss-Prot protein existence level 1. From Autographa californica nuclear polyhedrosis virus (AcMNPV).
  11450..11572   +  promoter       hsp70 promoter (fragment): Drosophila melanogaster hsp70Bb promoter
  11586..11619   +  misc_feature   MCS (fragment): multiple cloning site
>Addgene plasmid #86861 | pBac{3XP3::EGFP, Pactin::Ptrsps} | addgene full sequence | sequence record 180202 | Addgene NGS Result
ATGGTGAGCAAGGGCGAGGAGCTGTTCACCGGGGTGGTGCCCATCCTGGTCGAGCTGGACGGCGACGTAA
ACGGCCACAAGTTCAGCGTGTCCGGCGAGGGCGAGGGCGATGCCACCTACGGCAAGCTGACCCTGAAGTT
CATCTGCACCACCGGCAAGCTGCCCGTGCCCTGGCCCACCCTCGTGACCACCCTGACCTACGGCGTGCAG
TGCTTCAGCCGCTACCCCGACCACATGAAGCAGCACGACTTCTTCAAGTCCGCCATGCCCGAAGGCTACG
TCCAGGAGCGCACCATCTTCTTCAAGGACGACGGCAACTACAAGACCCGCGCCGAGGTGAAGTTCGAGGG
CGACACCCTGGTGAACCGCATCGAGCTGAAGGGCATCGACTTCAAGGAGGACGGCAACATCCTGGGGCAC
AAGCTGGAGTACAACTACAACAGCCACAACGTCTATATCATGGCCGACAAGCAGAAGAACGGCATCAAGG
TGAACTTCAAGATCCGCCACAACATCGAGGACGGCAGCGTGCAGCTCGCCGACCACTACCAGCAGAACAC
CCCCATCGGCGACGGCCCCGTGCTGCTGCCCGACAACCACTACCTGAGCACCCAGTCCGCCCTGAGCAAA
GACCCCAACGAGAAGCGCGATCACATGGTCCTGCTGGAGTTCGTGACCGCCGCCGGGATCACTCTCGGCA
TGGACGAGCTGTACAAGTAAAGCGGCCGCGACTCTAGATCATAATCAGCCATACCACATTTGTAGAGGTT
TTACTTGCTTTAAAAAACCTCCCACACCTCCCCCTGAACCTGAAACATAAAATGAATGCAATTGTTGTTG
TTAACTTGTTTATTGCAGCTTATAATGGTTACAAATAAAGCAATAGCATCACAAATTTCACAAATAAAGC
ATTTTTTTCACTGCATTCTAGTTGTGGTTTGTCCAAACTCATCAATGTATCTTAAAGCTTATCGATACGC
GTACGGCGCGCCTAGGCCGGCCGAATTCTATATTCTAAAAACACAAATGATACTTCTAAAAAAAAATCAT
GAATGGCATCAACTCTGAATCAAATCTTTGCAGATGCACCTACTTCTCATTTCCACTGTCACATCATTTT
TCCAGATCTCGCTGCCTGTTATGTGGCCCACAAACCAAGACACGTTTTATGGCCATTAAAGCTGGCTGAT
CGTCGCCAAACACCAAATACATAATGAATATGTACACATTCGAGAAAGAAGCGATCAAAGAAGCGTCTTC
GGGCGGAGTAGGAGAATGCGGAGGAGAAGGAGAACGAGCTGATCTAGTATCTCTCCACAATCCAATGCCA
ACTGACCAACTGGCCATATTCGGAGCAATTTGAAGCCAATTTCCATCGCCTGGCGATCGCTCCATTCTTG
GCTATATGTTTTTCACCGTTACCCGGGGCCATTTTCAAAGACTCGTCGGCAAGATAAGATTGTGTCACTC
GCTGTCTCTCTTCATTTGTCGAAGAATGCTGAGGAATTTCGCGATGACGTCGGCGAGTATTTTGAAGAAT
GAGAATAATTTGTATTTATACGAAAATCAGTTAGTGGAATTTTCTACAAAAACATGTTATCTATAGATAA
TTTTGTTGCAAAATATGTTGACTATGACAAAGATTGTATGTATATACCTTTAATGTATTCTCATTTTCTT
ATGTATTTATAATGGCAATGATGATACTGATGATATTTTAAGATGATGCCAGACCAAAAGGCTTGAATTT
CTGCGTCTTTTGCCGAACGCAGTGCATGTGCAATTGTTGTTTTTTGGAATATTCAATTTTCGGACTGTCC
GCTTTGATTTCAGTTTCTTGGCTTATTCAAAAAGCAAAGTAAAGCCAAAAAAGCGAGATGGCAATACCAA
ATGCGGCAAAACGGTAGTGGAAGGAAAGGGGTGCGGGGCAGCGGAAGGAAGGGTGGGGCGGGGCGTGGCG
GGGTCTGTGGCTGGGCGCGACGTCACCGACGTTGGAGCCACTCCTTTGACCATGTGTGCGTGTGTGTATT
ATTCGTGTCTCGCCACTCGCCGGTTGTTTTTTTCTTTTTATGCTGCGCTCTCTCTAGCGCCATCTCGCTT
ACGCATGCTCAACGCACCGCATGTTGCCGTTTCCTTTTATGCGTCATTTTGGCTCGAAATAGGCAATTAT
TTAAACAAAGATTAGTCAACGAAAACGCTAAAATAAATAAGTCTACAATATGGTTACTTATTGCCATGTG
TGTGCAGCCAACGATAGCAACAAAAGCAACAACACAGGTGGCTTTCCCTCTTTCACTTTTTGTTTGCAAG
CCGCGTGCGAGCAAGACGGCACGACCGGCAAACGCAATTACGCTGACAAAGAGCAGACGAAGTTTTGGCG
AAAAACATCAAGGCGCCTGATACGAATGCATTTGCAATAACAATTGCGATATTTAATATTGTTTATGAAG
CTGTTTGACTTCAAAACACACAAAAAAAAAAATAAAACAAATTATTTGAAAGAGAATTAGGAATCGGACG
CTTATCGTTAGGGTAACAACAAGAAATGCTTACTGAGTCACAGCCTCTGGAAAACTGCCGCAAGCCAGAG
AGAGAGAGAAAAAGAGGGAGAGCAGCTTAGACCGCATGTGCTTGTGTGTGAGGCGTCTCTCTCTTCGTCT
CTGTTGCGCAAACGCATAGACTGCACTGAAAAAATCGATTACCTATTTTTTATGAATGAATATTTGCACT
ATTACTATTCAAAACTATTAAGATAGCAATCACATTCAATAGCCAAATACTATACCACCTGAGCGATGCA
ACGAAATGATCAATTTGAGCAAAAATGCTGCATATTTAGGACGGCATCATTATAGAAATGCTTCTTGCTG
TGTACTTTTCTCTCGTCTGGCAGCTGTTTCGCCGTTATTGTTAAAACCGGCTTAAGTTAGGTGTGTTTTC
TACGACTAGTGAATGCCCTACTAGAAGATGTGTGTTGCACAAAATGTCCCTGGAATAACCAATTTGAAGT
GCAGATAGCAGTAAACGTAAGCTAATATGAATATTATTTAACTGTAATGTTTTAATATCGCTGGACATTA
CTAATAAACCCACTATAAACACATGTACATATGTATGTTTTGGCATACAATGAGTAGTTGGGGAAAAAAT
GTGTAAAAGCACCGTGACCATCACAGCATAAAGATAACCAGCTGAAGTATCGAATATGAGTAACCCCCAA
ATTGAATCACATGCCGCAACTGATAGGACCCATGGAAGTACACTCTTCATGGCGATATACAAGACACACA
CAAGCACGAACACCCAGTTGCGGAGGAAATTCTCCGTAAATGAAAACCCAATCGGCGAACAATTCATACC
CATATATGGTAAAAGTTTTGAACGCGACTTGAGAGCGGAGAGCATTGCGGCTGATAAGGTTTTAGCGCTA
AGCGGGCTTTATAAAACGGGCTGCGGGACCAGTTTTCATATCACTACCGTTTGAGTTCTTGTGCTGTGTG
GATACTCCTCCCGACACAAAGCCGCTCCATCAGCCAGCAGTCGTCTAATCCAGAGACCCCGGATCCGATA
AGCTTGATATCGAATTCCTGCAGCCCTATGAAGTACTGCAAGTTCTGCTGCAAGGCCGTGACCGGCGTGA
AGCTGATCCACGTGCCCAAGTGCGCCATCAAGCGCAAGCTGTGGGAGCAGTCCCTGGGCTGCTCCCTGGG
CGAGAACTCCCAGATCTGCGACACCCACTTCAACGACTCCCAGTGGAAGGCCGCCCCCGCCAAGGGCCAG
ACCTTCAAGCGCCGCCGCCTGAACGCCGACGCCGTGCCCTCCAAGGTGATCGAGCCCGAGCCCGAGAAGA
TCAAGGAGGGCTACACCTCCGGCTCCACCCAGACCGAGTCCTGCTCCCTGTTCAACGAGAACAAGTCCCT
GCGCGAGAAGATCCGCACCCTGGAGTACGAGATGCGCCGCCTGGAGCAGCAGCTGCGCGAGGCCCAGCAG
CTGGAGGAGTCCCTGCGCAAGATCTTCACCGACACCCAGATCCGCATCCTGAAGAACGGCGGCCAGCGCG
CCACCTTCAACTCCGACGACATCTCCACCGCCATCTGCCTGCACACCGCCGGCCCTCGAGCGTATAACCA
TCTGTACAAAAAAGGATTTCCTTTGCCCAGTCGTACGACTTTGTACAGATGGTTATCAGATGTGGACATA
AAAAGAGGATGTTTGGATGTGGTCATAGACCTAATGGACAGTGATGGAGTTGATGACGCCGACAAGCTTT
GCGTACTCGCTTTCGACGAGATGAAGGTCGCTGCTGCCTTCGAGTATGACAGCTCTGCTGATATTGTTTA
CGAGCCAAGCGACTATGTCCAACTGGCTATTGTTCGTGGTCTAAAAAAATCGTGGAAGCAGCCAGTTTTT
TTCGATTTTAATACCCGAATGGACCCGGATACTCTTAACAATATATTAAGGAAACTGCATAGGAAAGGAT
ATTTAGTAGTTGCTATTGTATCCGATTTAGGTACCGGAAACCAAAAGCTATGGACAGAGCTCGGTATATC
AGAATCAAAAACCTGGTTTAGCCATCCTGCAGATGACCATTTAAAGATTTTCGTTTTTTCGGATACGCCA
CATTTAATTAAGTTAGTCCGTAACCACTATGTGGATTCCGGATTAACAATAAATGGGAAAAAATTAACAA
AAAAAACAATTCAGGAGGCACTTCATCTTTGCAACAAGTCCGATCTGTCTATCCTCTTTAAAATTAATGA
AAATCACATTAATGTTCGATCGCTCGCAAAACAGAAGGTTAAATTGGCTACCCAGCTGTTTTCGAATACC
ACCGCTAGCTCGATCAGACGCTGCTATTCATTGGGGTATGACATTGAAAATGCCACCGAAACTGCGGACT
TCTTCAAATTGATGAATGATTGGTTCGACATTTTTAATTCTAAATTGTCCACATCCAATTGCATTGAGTG
CTCGCAACCTTATGGCAAGCAGTTGGATATACAGAATGATATTTTGAATCGAATGTCGGAAATTATGCGA
ACAGGAATTCTGGATAAACCCAAAAGGCTCCCATTTCAAAAAGGTATCATTGTGAATAATGCTTCGCTTG
ATGGCTTGTATAAATATTTGCAAGAAAACTTCAGTATGCAATACATATTAACAAGCCGTCTCAACCAAGA
CATTGTGGAGCATTTTTTTGGCAGCATGCGATCGAGAGGTGGACAATTCGACCATCCCACTCCACTGCAG
TTTAAGTATAGGTTAAGAAAATATATAATAGCCAGGAATACAGAAATGTTAAGAAATTCGGGAAATATCG
AAGAGGACAACTCTGAAAGCTGGCTTAATTTAGATTTCAGTTCTAAAGAAAACGAAAATAAAAGTAAAGA
TGATGAGCCTGTCGATGATGAGCCTGTCGATGAGATGTTAAGCAATATAGATTTCACCGAAATGGATGAG
TTGACGGAGGATGCGATGGAATATATCGCGGGCTATGTCATTAAAAAATTGAGAATCAGTGACAAAGTAA
AAGAAAATTTGACATTTACATACGTCGACGAGGTGTCTCACGGCGGACTTATTAAGCCGTCCGAAAAATT
TCAAGAGAAGTTAAAAGAGCTAGAATGTATTTTTTTGCATTATACAAATAATAATAATTTTGAAATTACA
AATAATGTAAAGGAAAAATTAATATTAGCAGCGCGAAACGTCGATGTTGATAAACAAGTAAAATCTTTTT
ATTTTAAAATTAGAATATATTTTAGAATTAAGTACTTCAACAAAAAAATTGAAATTAAAAATCAAAAACA
AAAGTTAATTGGAAACTCCAAATTATTAAAAATAAAACTTTAAAAATAATTTCGTCTAATTAATATTATG
AGTTAATTCAAACCCCACGGACATGCTAAGATCCGCGGCCGCCTGCAGCTGGCGCCATCGATACGCGTAC
GTCGCGACCGCGGACATGTACAGAGCTCGAGAAGTACTAGTGGCCACGTGGGCCGTGCACCTTAAGCTTG
GCGCGCCTAGGCCGGCCGAATTCGAATGGCCATGGGACGTCGACCTGAGGTAATTATAACCCGGGCCCTA
TATATGGATCCAATTGCAATGATCATCATGACAGATCTGACAATGTTCAGTGCAGAGACTCGGCTACGCC
TCGTGGACTTTGAAGTTGACCAACAATGTTTATTCTTACCTCTAATAGTCCTCTGTGGCAAGGTCAAGAT
TCTGTTAGAAGCCAATGAAGAACCTGGTTGTTCAATAACATTTTGTTCGTCTAATATTTCACTACCGCTT
GACGTTGGCTGCACTTCATGTACCTCATCTATAAACGCTTCTTCTGTATCGCTCTGGACGTCATCTTCAC
TTACGTGATCTGATATTTCACTGTCAGAATCCTCACCAACAAGCTCGTCATCGCTTTGCAGAAGAGCAGA
GAGGATATGCTCATCGTCTAAAGAACTACCCATTTTATTATATATTAGTCACGATATCTATAACAAGAAA
ATATATATATAATAAGTTATCACGTAAGTAGAACATGAAATAACAATATAATTATCGTATGAGTTAAATC
TTAAAAGTCACGTAAAAGATAATCATGCGTCATTTTGACTCACGCGGTCGTTATAGTTCAAAATCAGTGA
CACTTACCGCATTGACAAGCACGCCTCACGGGAGCTCCAAGCGGCGACTGAGATGTCCTAAATGCACAGC
GACGGATTCGCGCTATTTAGAAAGAGAGAGCAATATTTCAAGAATGCATGCGTCAATTTTACGCAGACTA
TCTTTCTAGGGTTAAAAAAGATTTGCGCTTTACTCGACCTAAACTTTAAACACGTCATAGAATCTTCGTT
TGACAAAAACCACATTGTGGCCAAGCTGTGTGACGCGACGCGCGCTAAAGAATGGCAAACCAAGTCGCGC
GAGCGTCGACTCTAGAGGATCCCCGGGTACCGAGCTCGAATTCGTAATCATGTCATAGCTGTTTCCTGTG
TGAAATTGTTATCCGCTCACAATTCCACACAACATACGAGCCGGAAGCATAAAGTGTAAAGCCTGGGGTG
CCTAATGAGTGAGCTAACTCACATTAATTGCGTTGCGCTCACTGCCCGCTTTCCAGTCGGGAAACCTGTC
GTGCCAGCTGCATTAATGAATCGGCCAACGCGCGGGGAGAGGCGGTTTGCGTATTGGGCGCTCTTCCGCT
TCCTCGCTCACTGACTCGCTGCGCTCGGTCGTTCGGCTGCGGCGAGCGGTATCAGCTCACTCAAAGGCGG
TAATACGGTTATCCACAGAATCAGGGGATAACGCAGGAAAGAACATGTGAGCAAAAGGCCAGCAAAAGGC
CAGGAACCGTAAAAAGGCCGCGTTGCTGGCGTTTTTCCATAGGCTCCGCCCCCCTGACGAGCATCACAAA
AATCGACGCTCAAGTCAGAGGTGGCGAAACCCGACAGGACTATAAAGATACCAGGCGTTTCCCCCTGGAA
GCTCCCTCGTGCGCTCTCCTGTTCCGACCCTGCCGCTTACCGGATACCTGTCCGCCTTTCTCCCTTCGGG
AAGCGTGGCGCTTTCTCATAGCTCACGCTGTAGGTATCTCAGTTCGGTGTAGGTCGTTCGCTCCAAGCTG
GGCTGTGTGCACGAACCCCCCGTTCAGCCCGACCGCTGCGCCTTATCCGGTAACTATCGTCTTGAGTCCA
ACCCGGTAAGACACGACTTATCGCCACTGGCAGCAGCCACTGGTAACAGGATTAGCAGAGCGAGGTATGT
AGGCGGTGCTACAGAGTTCTTGAAGTGGTGGCCTAACTACGGCTACACTAGAAGAACAGTATTTGGTATC
TGCGCTCTGCTGAAGCCAGTTACCTTCGGAAAAAGAGTTGGTAGCTCTTGATCCGGCAAACAAACCACCG
CTGGTAGCGGTGGTTTTTTTGTTTGCAAGCAGCAGATTACGCGCAGAAAAAAAGGATCTCAAGAAGATCC
TTTGATCTTTTCTACGGGGTCTGACGCTCAGTGGAACGAAAACTCACGTTAAGGGATTTTGGTCATGAGA
TTATCAAAAAGGATCTTCACCTAGATCCTTTTAAATTAAAAATGAAGTTTTAAATCAATCTAAAGTATAT
ATGAGTAAACTTGGTCTGACAGTTACCAATGCTTAATCAGTGAGGCACCTATCTCAGCGATCTGTCTATT
TCGTTCATCCATAGTTGCCTGACTCCCCGTCGTGTAGATAACTACGATACGGGAGGGCTTACCATCTGGC
CCCAGTGCTGCAATGATACCGCGAGACCCACGCTCACCGGCTCCAGATTTATCAGCAATAAACCAGCCAG
CCGGAAGGGCCGAGCGCAGAAGTGGTCCTGCAACTTTATCCGCCTCCATCCAGTCTATTAATTGTTGCCG
GGAAGCTAGAGTAAGTAGTTCGCCAGTTAATAGTTTGCGCAACGTTGTTGCCATTGCTACAGGCATCGTG
GTGTCACGCTCGTCGTTTGGTATGGCTTCATTCAGCTCCGGTTCCCAACGATCAAGGCGAGTTACATGAT
CCCCCATGTTGTGCAAAAAAGCGGTTAGCTCCTTCGGTCCTCCGATCGTTGTCAGAAGTAAGTTGGCCGC
AGTGTTATCACTCATGGTTATGGCAGCACTGCATAATTCTCTTACTGTCATGCCATCCGTAAGATGCTTT
TCTGTGACTGGTGAGTACTCAACCAAGTCATTCTGAGAATAGTGTATGCGGCGACCGAGTTGCTCTTGCC
CGGCGTCAATACGGGATAATACCGCGCCACATAGCAGAACTTTAAAAGTGCTCATCATTGGAAAACGTTC
TTCGGGGCGAAAACTCTCAAGGATCTTACCGCTGTTGAGATCCAGTTCGATGTAACCCACTCGTGCACCC
AACTGATCTTCAGCATCTTTTACTTTCACCAGCGTTTCTGGGTGAGCAAAAACAGGAAGGCAAAATGCCG
CAAAAAAGGGAATAAGGGCGACACGGAAATGTTGAATACTCATACTCTTCCTTTTTCAATATTATTGAAG
CATTTATCAGGGTTATTGTCTCATGAGCGGATACATATTTGAATGTATTTAGAAAAATAAACAAATAGGG
GTTCCGCGCACATTTCCCCGAAAAGTGCCACCTGACGTCTAAGAAACCATTATTATCATGACATTAACCT
ATAAAAATAGGCGTATCACGAGGCCCTTTCGTCTCGCGCGTTTCGGTGATGACGGTGAAAACCTCTGACA
CATGCAGCTCCCGGAGACGGTCACAGCTTGTCTGTAAGCGGATGCCGGGAGCAGACAAGCCCGTCAGGGC
GCGTCAGCGGGTGTTGGCGGGTGTCGGGGCTGGCTTAACTATGCGGCATCAGAGCAGATTGTACTGAGAG
TGCACCATATGCGGTGTGAAATACCGCACAGATGCGTAAGGAGAAAATACCGCATCAGGCGCCATTCGCC
ATTCAGGCTGCGCAACTGTTGGGAAGGGCGATCGGTGCGGGCCTCTTCGCTATTACGCCAGCTGGCGAAA
GGGGGATGTGCTGCAAGGCGATTAAGTTGGGTAACGCCAGGGTTTTCCCAGTCACGACGTTGTAAAACGA
CGGCCAGTGCCAAGCTTTGTTTAAAAATATAACAAAATTGTGATCCCACAAAATGAAGTGGGGCAAAATC
AAATAATTAATAGTGTCCGTAAACTTGTTGGTCTTCAACTTTTTGAGGAACACGTTGGACGGCAAATCCG
TGACTATAACACAAGTTGATTTAATAATTTTAGCCAACACGTCGGGCTGCGTGTTTTTTGCCGACGCGTC
TGTGTACACGTTGATTAACTGGTCGATTAAACTGTTGAAATAATTTAATTTTTGGTTCTTCTTTAAATCT
GTGATGAAATTTTTTAAAATAACTTTAAATTCTTCATTGGTAAAAAATGCCACGTTTTGCAACTTGTGAG
GGTCTAATATGAGGTCAAACTCAGTAGGAGTTTTATCCAAAAAAGAAAACATGATTACGTCTGTACACGA
ACGCGTATTAACGCAGAGTGCAAAGTATAAGAGGGTTAAAAAATATATTTTACGCACCATATACGCATCG
GGTTGATATCGTTAATATGGATCAATTTGAACAGTTGATTAACGTGTCTCTGCTCAAGTCTTTGATCAAA
ACGCAAATCGACGAAAATGTGTCGGACAATATCAAGTCGATGAGCGAAAAACTAAAAAGGCTAGAATACG
ACAATCTCACAGACAGCGTTGAGATATACGGTATTCACGACAGCAGGCTGAATAATAAAAAAATTAGAAA
CTATTATTTAACCCTAGAAAGATAATCATATTGTGACGTACGTTAAAGATAATCATGCGTAAAATTGACG
CATGTGTTTTATCGGTCTGTATATCGAGGTTTATTTATTAATTTGAATAGATATTAAGTTTTATTATATT
TACACTTACATACTAATAATAAATTCAACAAACAATTTATTTATGTTTATTTATTTATTAAAAAAAAACA
AAAACTCAAAATTTCTTCTATAAAGTAACAAAACTTTTAAACATTCTCTCTTTTACAAAAATAAACTTAT
TTTGTACTTTAAAAACAGTCATGTTGTATTATAAAATAAGTAATTAGCTTAACTTATACATAATAGAAAC
AAATTATACTTATTAGTCAGTCAGAAACAACTTTGGCACATATCAATATTATGCTCTCGACAAATAACTT
TTTTGCATTTTTTGCACGATGCATTTGCCTTTCGCCTTATTTTAGAGGGGCAGTAAGTACAGTAAGTACG
TTTTTTCATTACTGGCTCTTCAGTACTGTCATCTGATGTACCAGGCACTTCATTTGGCAAAATATTAGAG
ATATTATCGCGCAAATATCTCTTCAAAGTAGGAGCTTCTAAACGCTTACGCATAAACGATGACGTCAGGC
TCATGTAAAGGTTTCTCATAAATTTTTTGCGACTTTGAACCTTTTCTCCCTTGCTACTGACATTATGGCT
GTATATAATAAAAGAATTTATGCAGGCAATGTTTATCATTCCGTACAATAATGCCATAGGCCACCTATTC
GTCTTCCTACTGCAGGTCATCACAGAACACATTTGGTCTAGCGTGTCCACTCCGCCTTTAGTTTGATTAT
AATACATAACCATTTGCGGTTTACCGGTACTTTCGTTGATAGAAGCATCCTCATCACAAGATGATAATAA
GTATACCATCTTAGCTGGCTTCGGTTTATATGAGACGAGAGTAAGGGGTCCGTCAAAACAAAACATCGAT
GTTCCCACTGGCCTGGAGCGACTGTTTTTCAGTACTTCCGGTATCTCGCGTTTGTTTGATCGCACGGTTC
CCACAATGGTTAATTCGAGCTCGCCCGGGGATCTAATTCAATTAGAGACTAATTCAATTAGAGCTAATTC
AATTAGGATCCAAGCTTATCGATTTCGAACCCTCGACCGCCGGAGTATAAATAGAGGCGCTTCGTCTACG
GAGCGACAATTCAATTCAAACAAGCAAAGTGAACACGTCGCTAAGCGAAAGCTAAGCAAATAAACAAGCG
CAGCTGAACAAGCTAAACAATCGGGGTACCGCTAGAGTCGACGGTACCGCGGGCCCGGGATCCACCGGTC
GCCACC
